>Addgene plasmid #55625 | Cer(1-158)-gamma-5 in pcDNAI/Amp | depositor full sequence | sequence record 115180 | Cer(1-158)-gamma-5 in pcDNAI/Amp sequence 5458 bps
GGCGTAATCTGCTGCTTGCAAACAAAAAAACCACCGCTACCAGCGGTGGTTTGTTTGCCGGATCAAGAGC
TACCAACTCTTTTTCCGAAGGTAACTGGCTTCAGCAGAGCGCAGATACCAAATACTGTCCTTCTAGTGTA
GCCGTAGTTAGGCCACCACTTCAAGAACTCTGTAGCACCGCCTACATACCTCGCTCTGCTAATCCTGTTA
CCAGTGGCTGCTGCCAGTGGCGATAAGTCGTGTCTTACCGGGTTGGACTCAAGACGATAGTTACCGGATA
AGGCGCAGCGGTCGGGCTGAACGGGGGGTTCGTGCACACAGCCCAGCTTGGAGCGAACGACCTACACCGA
ACTGAGATACCTACAGCGTGAGCATTGAGAAAGCGCCACGCTTCCCGAAGGGAGAAAGGCGGACAGGTAT
CCGGTAAGCGGCAGGGTCGGAACAGGAGAGCGCACGAGGGAGCTTCCAGGGGGAAACGCCTGGTATCTTT
ATAGTCCTGTCGGGTTTCGCCACCTCTGACTTGAGCGTCGATTTTTGTGATGCTCGTCAGGGGGGCGGAG
CCTATGGAAAAACGCCAGCAACGCAAGCTAGCTTCTAGCTAGAAATTGTAAACGTTAATATTTTGTTAAA
ATTCGCGTTAAATTTTTGTTAAATCAGCTCATTTTTTAACCAATAGGCCGAAATCGGCAAAATCCCTTAT
AAATCAAAAGAATAGCCCGAGATAGGGT
[37 nt withheld, positions 729-765]
AAAGAACGTGGACTCCAACGTCAAAGGGCGAAAAACCGTCTATCAGGGCGATGGCC
[115 nt withheld, positions 822-936]
G
[144 nt withheld, positions 938-1081]
ACCGTATAACGTGCTTTCCTCGTTG
[64 nt withheld, positions 1107-1170]
CTGGATTACCAAAGGGCCTCGTGATACGCCTATTTTTATAGGTTAATGTCATGATAATAATGGTTTCTTA
GACGTCAGGTGGCACTTTTCGGGGAAATGTGCGCGGAACCCCTATTTGTTTATTTTTCTAAATACATTCA
AATATGTATCCGCTCATGAGACAATAACCCTGATAAATGCTTCAATAATATTGAAAAAGGAAGAGTATGA
GTATTCAACATTTCCGTGTCGCCCTTATTCCCTTTTTTGCGGCATTTTGCCTTCCTGTTTTTGCTCACCC
AGAAACGCTGGTGAAAGTAAAAGATGCTGAAGATCAGTTGGGTGCACGAGTGGGTTACATCGAACTGGAT
CTCAACAGCGGTAAGATCCTTGAGAGTTTTCGCCCCGAAGAACGTTTTCCAATGATGAGCACTTTTAAAG
TTCTGCTATGTGGCGCGGTATTATCCCGTGTTGACGCCGGGCAAGAGCAACTCGGTCGCCGCATACACTA
TTCTCAGAATGACTTGGTTGAGTACTCACCAGTCACAGAAAAGCATCTTACGGATGGCATGACAGTAAGA
GAATTATGCAGTGCTGCCATAACCATGAGTGATAACACTGCGGCCAACTTACTTCTGACAACGATCGGAG
GACCGAAGGAGCTAACCGCTTTTTTGCACAACATGGGGGATCATGTAACTCGCCTTGATCGTTGGGAACC
GGAGCTGAATGAAGCCATACCAAACGACGAGCGTGACACCACGATGCCTGCAGCAATGGCAACAACGTTG
CGCAAACTATTAACTGGCGAACTACTTACTCTAGCTTCCCGGCAACAATTAATAGACTGGATGGAGGCGG
ATAAAGTTGCAGGACCACTTCTGCGCTCGGCCCTTCCGGCTGGCTGGTTTATTGCTGATAAATCTGGAGC
CGGTGAGCGTGGGTCTCGCGGTATCATTGCAGCACTGGGGCCAGATGGTAAGCCCTCCCGTATCGTAGTT
ATCTACACGACGGGGAGTCAGGCAACTATGGATGAACGAAATAGACAGATCGCTGAGATAGGTGCCTCAC
TGATTAAGCATTGGTAACTGTCAGACCAAGTTTACTCATATATACTTTAGATTGATTTAAAACTTCATTT
TTAATTTCTCTAGCGCGTTGACATTGATTATTGACTAGTTATTAATAGTAATCAATTACGGGGTCATTAG
TTCATAGCCCATATATGGAGTTCCGCGTTACATAACTTACGGTAAATGGCCCGCCTGGCTGACCGCCCAA
CGACCCCCGCCCATTGACGTCAATAATGACGTATGTTCCCATAGTAACGCCAATAGGGACTTTCCATTGA
CGTCAATGGGTGGACTATTTACGGTAAACTGCCCACTTGGCAGTACATCAAGTGTATCATATGCCAAGTA
CGCCCCCTATTGACGTCAATGACGGTAAATGGCCCGCCTGGCATTATGCCCAGTACATGACCTTATGGGA
CTTTCCTACTTGGCAGTACATCTACGTATTAGTCATCGCTATTACCATGGTGATGCGGTTTTGGCAGTAC
ATCAATGGGCGTGGATAGCGGTTTGACTCACGGGGATTTCCAAGTCTCCACCCCATTGACGTCAATGGGA
GTTTGTTTTGGCACCAAAATCAACGGGACTTTCCAAAATGTCGTAACAACTCCGCCCCATTGACGCAAAT
GGGCGGTAGGCGTGTACGGTGGGAGGTCTATATAAGCAGAGCTCTCTGGCTAACTAGAGAACCCACTGCT
TACTGGCTTATCGAAATTAATACGACTCACTATAGGGAGACCCAAGCTTGGTACCGAGCTCGGATCCGCC
ACCATGGTGAGCAAGGGCGAGGAGCTGTTCACCGGGGTGGTGCCCATCCTGGTCGAGCTGGACGGCGACG
TAAACGGCCACAAGTTCAGCGTGTCCGGCGAGGGCGAGGGCGATGCCACCTACGGCAAGCTGACCCTGAA
GTTCATCTGCACCACCGGCAAGCTGCCCGTGCCCTGGCCCACCCTCGTGACCACCCTGACCTGGGGCGTG
CAGTGCTTCGCCCGCTACCCCGACCACATGAAGCAGCACGACTTCTTCAAGTCCGCCATGCCCGAAGGCT
ACGTCCAGGAGCGCACCATCTTCTTCAAGGACGACGGCAACTACAAGACCCGCGCCGAGGTGAAGTTCGA
GGGCGACACCCTGGTGAACCGCATCGAGCTGAAGGGCATCGACTTCAAGGAGGACGGCAACATCCTGGGG
CACAAGCTGGAGTACAACGCCATCAGCGACAACGTCTATATCACCGCCGACAAGCAGAGATCCATGTCTG
GTTCATCCAGCGTCGCGGCTATGAAAAAAGTGGTTCAACAGCTCCGGCTGGAGGCCGGGCTCAATCGGGT
GAAGGTTTCCCAGGCAGCTGCAGATTTGAAACAGTTCTGTCTGCAGAATGCTCAACATGACCCTCTGCTG
ACTGGAGTATCTTCAAGTACAAATCCCTTCAGGCCCCAGAAAGTCTGTTCCTTTTTGTAGAGATCTATCA
CACTGGCGGCCGCTCGAGCATGCATCTAGAGGGCCCTATTCTATAGTGTCACCTAAATGCTAGAGGATCT
TTGTGAAGGAACCTTACTTCTGTGGTGTGACATAATTGGACAAACTACCTACAGAGATTTAAAGCTCTAA
GGTAAATATAAAATTTTTAAGTGTATAATGTGTTAAACTACTGATTCTAATTGTTTGTGTATTTTAGATT
CCAACCTATGGAACTGATGAATGGGAGCAGTGGTGGAATGCCTTTAATGAGGAAAACCTGTTTTGCTCAG
AAGAAATGCCATCTAGTGATGATGAGGCTACTGCTGACTCTCAACATTCTACTCCTCCAAAAAAGAAGAG
AAAGGTAGAAGACCCCAAGGACTTTCCTTCAGAATTGCTAAGTTTTTTGAGTCATGCTGTGTTTAGTAAT
AGAACTCTTGCTTGCTTTGCTATTTACACCACAAAGGAAAAAGCTGCACTGCTATACAAGAAAATTATGG
AAAAATATTTGATGTATAGTGCCTTGACTAGAGATCATAATCAGCCATACCACATTTGTAGAGGTTTTAC
TTGCTTTAAAAAACCTCCCACACCTCCCCCTGAACCTGAAACATAAAATGAATGCAATTGTTGTTGTTAA
CTTGTTTATTGCAGCTTATAATGGTTACAAATAAAGCAATAGCATCACAAATTTCACAAATAAAGCATTT
TTTTCACTGCATTCTAGTTGTGGTTTGTCCAAACTCATCAATGTATCTTATCATGTCTGGATCATCCCGC
CATGGTATCAACGCCATATTTCTATTTACAGTAGGGACCTCTTCGTTGTGTAGGTACCGCTGTATTCCTA
GGGAAATAGTAGAGGCACCTTGAACTGTCTGCATCAGCCATATAGCCCCCGCTGTTCGACTTACAAACAC
AGGCACAGTACTGACAAACCCATACACCTCCTCTGAAATACCCATAGTTGCTAGGGCTGTCTCCGAACTC
ATTACACCCTCCAAAGTCAGAGCTGTAATTTCGCCATCAAGGGCAGCGAGGGCTTCTCCAGATAAAATAG
CTTCTGCCGAGAGTCCCGTAAGGGTAGACACTTCAGCTAATCCCTCGATGAGGTCTACTAGAATAGTCAG
TGCGGCTCCCATTTTGAAAATTCACTTACTTGATCAGCTTCAGAAGATGGCGGAGGGCCTCCAACACAGT
AATTTTCCTCCCGACTCTTAAAATAGAAAATGTCAAGTCAGTTAAGCAGGAAGTGGACTAACTGACGCAG
CTGGCCGTGCGACATCCTCTTTTAATTAGTTGCTAGGCAACGCCCTCCAGAGGGCGTGTGGTTTTGCAAG
AGGAAGCAAAAGCCTCTCCACCCAGGCCTAGAATGTTTCCACCCAATCATTACTATGACAACAGCTGTTT
TTTTTAGTATTAAGCAGAGGCCGGGGACCCCTGGGCCCGCTTACTCTGGAGAAAAAGAAGAGAGGCATTG
TAGAGGCTTCCAGAGGCAACTTGTCAAAACAGGACTGCTTCTATTTCTGTCACACTGTCTGGCCCTGTCA
CAAGGTCCAGCACCTCCATACCCCCTTTAATAAGCAGTTTGGGAACGGGTGCGGGTCTTACTCCGCCCAT
CCCGCCCCTAACTCCGCCCAGTTCCGCCCATTCTCCGCCCCATGGCTGACTAATTTTTTTTATTTATGCA
GAGGCCGAGGCCGCCTCGGCCTCTGAGCTATTCCAGAAGTAGTGAGGAGGCTTTTTTGGAGGCCTAGGCT
TTTGCAAAAAGCTAATTC
Features (pLannotate 1.2.2; 21 found; start..end, strand, type, name):
      2..570     +  rep_origin     ori: high-copy-number ColE1/pMB1/pBR322/pUC origin of replication
    603..1061    -  rep_origin     f1 ori (sequence partly withheld): f1 bacteriophage origin of replication; arrow indicates direction of (+) strand synthesis
   1049..1170    -  CDS            M13 gene IV (fragment) (sequence partly withheld): pIV; IV; phage assembly
   1272..1376    +  promoter       AmpR promoter: bla
   1377..2237    +  CDS            AmpR: β-lactamase; bla; confers resistance to ampicillin, carbenicillin, and related antibiotics
   2310..2689    +  enhancer       CMV enhancer: human cytomegalovirus immediate early enhancer
   2690..2893    +  promoter       CMV promoter: human cytomegalovirus (CMV) immediate early promoter
   2889..2922    +  LTR            5' LTR (truncated) (fragment): truncated 5' long terminal repeat (LTR) from HIV-1
   2938..2956    +  promoter       T7 promoter: promoter for bacteriophage T7 RNA polymerase
   2994..3468    +  CDS            VN173 (fragment): N-terminal fragment of mVenus for use in bimolecular fluorescence complementation (BiFC) (Kodama and Hu, 2010)
   3474..3677    +  CDS            GNG5: GBG5_BOVIN - Also known as GNGT5. Experimental evidence at protein level: Swiss-Prot protein existence level 1. Guanine nucleotide-binding proteins (G proteins) are involved as a modulator or transducer in various transmembrane signaling systems. The beta and gamma chains are required for the GTPase activity, for replacement of GDP by GTP, and for G protein-effector interaction. From Bos taurus (Bovine).
   3730..3748    -  promoter       SP6 promoter: promoter for bacteriophage SP6 RNA polymerase
   3756..3830    +  CDS            small t antigen (fragment): SV40 (simian virus 40) small t antigen
   3832..3897    +  intron         small t intron: SV40 (simian virus 40) small t antigen intron
   4027..4047    +  CDS            SV40 NLS: nuclear localization signal of SV40 (simian virus 40) large T antigen
   4054..4188    +  CDS            LT_POVHA (fragment): Protein inferred from homology: Swiss-Prot protein existence level 3. Isoform large T antigen is a key early protein essential for both driving viral replication and inducing cellular transformation. Plays a role in viral genome replication by driving entry of quiescent cells into the cell cycle and by autoregulating the synthesis of viral early mRNA. Displays highly oncogenic activities by corrupting the host cellular checkpoint mechanisms that guard cell division and the transcription, replication, and repair of DNA. Participates in the modulation of cellular gene expression preceeding viral
   4213..4296    +  CDS            large T antigen (fragment): large T antigen from SV40 (simian virus 40)
   4319..4453    +  polyA_signal   SV40 poly(A) signal: SV40 polyadenylation signal
   4454..4822    -  CDS            VP2_POVMA (fragment): Experimental evidence at protein level: Swiss-Prot protein existence level 1. [Isoform VP3]: structural protein that resides within the core of the capsid surrounded by 72 VP1 pentamers. Following virus endocytosis and trafficking to the endoplasmic reticulum, VP2 and VP3 form oligomers and integrate into the endoplasmic reticulum membrane. Heterooligomer VP2-VP3 may create a viroporin for transporting the viral genome across the endoplasmic reticulum membrane to the cytoplasm. Nuclear entry of the viral DNA involves the selective exposure and importin recognition of VP2 or Vp3 nuclear localiz
   5190..5288    -  CDS            VP1_POVMP (fragment): Experimental evidence at protein level: Swiss-Prot protein existence level 1. Forms an icosahedral capsid with a T=7 symmetry and a 40 nm diameter. The capsid is composed of 72 pentamers linked to each other by disulfide bonds and associated with VP2 or VP3 proteins. Interacts with terminal alpha(2,3)-linked sialic acids on the cell surface to provide virion attachment to target cell. This attachment induces virion internalization predominantly through caveolin-mediated endocytosis. Once attached, the virion is internalized by caveolin- mediated endocytosis and traffics to the endoplasmic reti
   5299..5434    +  rep_origin     SV40 ori: SV40 origin of replication
