[The description below was written by a language model from this plasmid's Addgene catalogue record and pLannotate feature annotations shown in this document.]
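Description:
Cer(1-158)-gamma-5 in pcDNAI/Amp is a 5,458 bp mammalian expression plasmid built on the Invitrogen pcDNAI/Amp backbone, modified by adding a BglII site to the polylinker just 3' of the BamHI site. It is maintained in E. coli at high copy through a ColE1/pUC-type origin and selected with ampicillin via the bla gene. An f1 origin is also present. The backbone further carries an SV40 origin of replication, which permits episomal amplification in cells that supply large T antigen, alongside fragments annotated as polyomavirus capsid sequence that appear to be backbone remnants rather than functional genes.

The payload is a 658 bp fusion open reading frame driven by the CMV immediate early enhancer and promoter. It encodes residues 1-158 of monomeric Cerulean (an Aequorea victoria-derived cyan fluorescent protein) joined through a short Arg-Ser linker to the amino terminus of the human G protein gamma-5 subunit (GNG5). The automated annotation labels the fluorescent fragment as a Venus N-terminal fragment and matches the gamma subunit to the bovine protein, but these reflect sequence similarity; the catalogue record identifies them as Cerulean and human GNG5. T7 and SP6 promoters flank the insert and serve as sequencing primer sites. Downstream, an SV40 small t intron and SV40 polyadenylation signal provide transcript processing.

The construct is one half of a bimolecular fluorescence complementation pair. The Cerulean fragment alone is non-fluorescent, but when it is co-expressed with a carboxyl-terminal CFP fragment fused to an interacting Gbeta subunit, dimer assembly reconstitutes a fluorescent protein. This allows beta-gamma dimer formation and subunit pairing preferences to be studied in live cells, including in multicolor formats.
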