Addgene plasmid #55625: Cer(1-158)-gamma-5 in pcDNAI/Amp
Purpose: An amino-terminal mCerulean fragment was fused to Ggamma-5. When co-expressed with a carboxyl-terminal CFP fragment fused to a Gbeta subunit with which it interacts, a fluorescent signal is produced.
Depositing lab: Catherine Berlot. Publication: Analysis of G protein betagamma dimer formation in live cells using multicolor bimolecular fluorescence complementation demonstrates preferences of beta1 for particular gamma subunits. Mervine SM, Yost EA, Sabo JL, Hynes TR, Berlot CH. Mol Pharmacol. 2006 Jul;70(1):194-205. Epub 2006 Apr 26. 10.1124/mol.106.022616 PubMed 16641313.
Backbone
  Vector backbone: pcDNAI/Amp
  Backbone manufacturer: Invitrogen
  Backbone size w/o insert (bp): 4800
  Total vector size (bp): 5458
  Modifications to backbone: A BglII site was introduced into the polylinker of pcDNAI/Amp 3' to the BamHI site.
  Vector type: Mammalian Expression
Growth in bacteria
  Bacterial resistance: Ampicillin, 100 μg/mL
  Growth temperature: 37°C
  Growth strain: DH10B
  Copy number: High Copy
Gene/Insert
  Gene/Insert name: Cer(1-158)-gamma-5 (alt name: GNG5)
  Species: H. sapiens (human); Aequorea victoria
  Insert size (bp): 658
  Mutation: Ggamma-5 was amplified by PCR, which added a BamHI site and a linker sequence (Arg-Ser) to the 5' end and a 3' BglII site. Cloning into the BglII site of Cer(1-158) destroyed the BamHI site.
  GenBank ID: NP_005265.1
  Entrez Gene: GNG5
  Promoter: CMV
  Tag / fusion protein: Cer(1-158) was fused to the amino terminus of Ggamma-5. (N terminal on insert)
  Cloning method: Restriction Enzyme; 5′ cloning site BamHI (not destroyed); 3′ cloning site BglII (not destroyed)
  Sequencing primers: 5′ T7; 3′ SP6
Resource information
  A portion of this plasmid was derived from a plasmid made by: Monomeric Cerulean was obtained from David Piston, Vanderbilt University, Nashville, TN. Gamma-5 cDNA was obtained from Janet Robishaw, Weis Center for Research, Geisinger Clinic, Danville, PA.
Terms and licenses: Academic/Nonprofit Terms; Industry Terms: Not Available to Industry
Depositor comments: Reference for monomeric Cerulean: Rizzo MA, Springer GH, Granada B, Piston DW. An improved cyan fluorescent protein variant useful for FRET. Nat Biotechnol. 2004;22(4):445-9. PubMed PMID: 14990965.
How to cite: Cer(1-158)-gamma-5 in pcDNAI/Amp was a gift from Catherine Berlot (Addgene plasmid # 55625 ; http://n2t.net/addgene:55625 ; RRID:Addgene_55625)
