>Addgene plasmid #55625 | Cer(1-158)-gamma-5 in pcDNAI/Amp | addgene partial sequence | sequence record 118762 | CMV-F 5'-CGCAAATGGGCGGTAGGCGTG-3'
GAGAACCCACTGCTTACTGGCTTATCGAAATTAATACGACTCACTATAGGGAGACCCAAGCTTGGTACCG
AGCTCGGATCCGCCACCATGGTGAGCAAGGGCGAGGAGCTGTTCACCGGGGTGGTGCCCATCCTGGTCGA
GCTGGACGGCGACGTAAACGGCCACAAGTTCAGCGTGTCCGGCGAGGGCGAGGGCGATGCCACCTACGGC
AAGCTGACCCTGAAGTTCATCTGCACCACCGGCAAGCTGCCCGTGCCCTGGCCCACCCTCGTGACCACCC
TGACCTGGGGCGTGCAGTGCTTCGCCCGCTACCCCGACCACATGAAGCAGCACGACTTCTTCAAGTCCGC
CATGCCCGAAGGCTACGTCCAGGAGCGCACCATCTTCTTCAAGGACGACGGCAACTACAAGACCCGCGCC
GAGGTGAAGTTCGAGGGCGACACCCTGGTGAACCGCATCGAGCTGAAGGGCATCGACTTCAAGGAGGACG
GCAACATCCTGGGGCACAAGCTGGAGTACAACGCCATCAGCGACAACGTCTATATCACCGCCGACAAGCA
GAGATCCATGTCTGGTTCATCCAGCGTCGCGGCTATGAAAAAAGTGGTTCAACAGCTCCGGCTGGAGGCC
GGGCTCAATCGGGTGAAGGTTTCCCAGGCAGCTGCAGATTTGAAACAGTTCTGTCTGCAGAATGCTCAAC
ATGACCCTCTGCTGACTGGAGTATCTTCAAGTACAAATCCCTTCAGGCCCCAGAAAGTCTGTTCCTTTTT
GTAGAGATCTATCACACTGGCGGCCGCTCGAGCATGCATCTAGAGGGCCCTATTCTATAGTGTCACCTAA
ATGCTAGAGGATCTTTGTGAAGGAACCTTA
