>Addgene plasmid #55625 | Cer(1-158)-gamma-5 in pcDNAI/Amp | addgene partial sequence | sequence record 118763 | SP6 5'-ATTTAGGTGACACTATAG-3'
ATAGATCTCTACAAAAAGGAACAGACTTTCTGGGGCCTGAAGGGATTTGTACTTGAAGATACTCCAGTCA
GCAGAGGGTCATGTTGAGCATTCTGCAGACAGAACTGTTTCAAATCTGCAGCTGCCTGGGAAACCTTCAC
CCGATTGAGCCCGGCCTCCAGCCGGAGCTGTTGAACCACTTTTTTCATAGCCGCGACGCTGGATGAACCA
GACATGGATCTCTGCTTGTCGGCGGTGATATAGACGTTGTCGCTGATGGCGTTGTACTCCAGCTTGTGCC
CCAGGATGTTGCCGTCCTCCTTGAAGTCGATGCCCTTCAGCTCGATGCGGTTCACCAGGGTGTCGCCCTC
GAACTTCACCTCGGCGCGGGTCTTGTAGTTGCCGTCGTCCTTGAAGAAGATGGTGCGCTCCTGGACGTAG
CCTTCGGGCATGGCGGACTTGAAGAAGTCGTGCTGCTTCATGTGGTCGGGGTAGCGGGCGAAGCACTGCA
CGCCCCAGGTCAGGGTGGTCACGAGGGTGGGCCAGGGCACGGGCAGCTTGCCGGTGGTGCAGATGAACTT
CAGGGTCAGCTTGCCGTAGGTGGCATCGCCCTCGCCCTCGCCGGACACGCTGAACTTGTGGCCGTTTACG
TCGCCGTCCAGCTCGACCAGGATGGGCACCACCCCGGTGAACAGCTCCTCGCCCTTGCTCACCATGGTGG
CGGATCCGAGCTCGGTACCAAGCTTGGGTCTCCCTATAGTGAGTCGTATTAATTTCGATAAGCCAGTAAG
CAGTGGGTTCTCTAGTTAGCCAGAGAGCTCTGCTTATATAGACCTCCCACCG
